Addgene plasmid #36346: pSMP-Suv39H2_3
Depositing lab: George Daley. Depositing organization: Boston Children's Hospital. Publication: Chromatin-modifying enzymes as modulators of reprogramming. Onder TT, Kara N, Cherry A, Sinha AU, Zhu N, Bernt KM, Cahan P, Marcarci BO, Unternaehrer J, Gupta PB, Lander ES, Armstrong SA, Daley GQ. Nature. 2012 Mar 4;483(7391):598-602. doi: 10.1038/nature10953. PubMed 22388813.
Backbone
  Vector backbone: pSMP
  Backbone manufacturer: Steve Elledge
  Backbone size w/o insert (bp): 6699
  Vector type: Mammalian Expression, Retroviral, RNAi
  Selectable markers: Puromycin
Growth in bacteria
  Bacterial resistance: Ampicillin, 100 μg/mL
  Growth temperature: 30°C
  Growth strain: Stbl3
  Copy number: High Copy
Gene/Insert
  Gene/Insert name: Suv39H2
  gRNA/shRNA sequence: CAAATCTTCAGGTGTTCAA
  Species: H. sapiens (human)
  Entrez Gene: SUV39H2 (a.k.a. KMT1B)
  Cloning method: Restriction Enzyme; 5′ cloning site XhoI (not destroyed); 3′ cloning site EcoRI (not destroyed)
  Sequencing primers: 5′ pSMP-F
Terms and licenses: Academic/Nonprofit Terms; Industry Terms: Not Available to Industry
How to cite: pSMP-Suv39H2_3 was a gift from George Daley (Addgene plasmid # 36346 ; http://n2t.net/addgene:36346 ; RRID:Addgene_36346)
