[The description below was written by a language model from this plasmid's Addgene catalogue record.]
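Description:
pSMP-Suv39H2_3 is a retroviral RNAi vector built on the pSMP backbone (about 6.7 kb without insert) and designed for shRNA-mediated knockdown of human SUV39H2, also known as KMT1B, a histone lysine methyltransferase. The "_3" in the name suggests it is one of several hairpins directed against the same gene, although the record does not describe the others. The hairpin was inserted by restriction cloning between XhoI and EcoRI sites, both of which remain intact, so the shRNA cassette can in principle be excised or exchanged. The record lists no feature table, so the promoter driving the hairpin, the viral LTRs and packaging signal, and any surrounding microRNA context are not explicitly stated. As a retroviral vector it would be expected to carry the elements needed for packaging into viral particles and for integration into the genome of transduced mammalian cells.

In bacteria the plasmid is maintained as a high-copy construct under ampicillin selection. It is propagated in a recombination-deficient strain, a common choice for constructs with repeated viral sequences and hairpins that are prone to rearrangement. In mammalian cells, puromycin resistance allows selection of stably transduced populations.

The construct comes from work examining chromatin-modifying enzymes as modulators of reprogramming. Its evident use is to deplete SUV39H2 in human cells by stable shRNA expression, in order to test how loss of this chromatin modifier affects reprogramming or related chromatin-dependent processes.
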