>Addgene plasmid #36346 | pSMP-Suv39H2_3 | depositor partial sequence | sequence record 45503 | hairpin
TGCTGTTGACAGTGAGCGACCAAATCTTCAGGTGTTCAATTAGTGAAGCCACAGATGTAATTGAACACCT
GAAGATTTGGGTGCCTACTGCCTCGGA
