>Addgene plasmid #36346 | pSMP-Suv39H2_3 | addgene partial sequence | sequence record 46568 | pSMP-F (5' TACATCGTGACCTGGGAAG 3')
CAGCCCTTTGTCCCCTAAGCCTCCGCCTCCTCTTCCTCCATCCGCCCCGTCTCTCCCCCTTGAACCTCCT
CGTTCGACCCCGCCTCGATCCTCCCTTTATCCAGCCCTCACTCCTTCTCTAGGCGCCGGAATTAGATCTC
TCGACTAGGGATAACAGGGTAATTGTTTGAATGAGGCTTCAGTACTTTACAGAATCGTTGCCTGCACATC
TTGGAAACACTTGCTGGGATTACTTCTTCAGGTTAACCCAACAGAAGGCTCGAGAAGGTATATTGCTGTT
GACAGTGAGCGACCAAATCTTCAGGTGTTCAATTAGTGAAGCCACAGATGTAATTGAACACCTGAAGATT
TGGGTGCCTACTGCCTCGGAATTCAAGGGGCTACTTTAGGAGCAATTATCTTGTTTACTAAAACTGAATA
CCTTGCTATCTCTTTGATACATTTTTACAAAGCTGAATTAAAATGGTATAAATTAAATCACTTTTTTCAA
TTGGAAGACTAATGCGTTTAAACACGCGGCGACGCGTTCTACCGGGTAGGGGAGGCGCTTTTCCCAAGGC
AGTCTGGAGCATGCGCTTTAGCAGCCCCGCTGGGCACTTGGCGCTACACAAGTGGCCTCTGGCCTCGCAC
ACATTCCACATCCACCGGTAGGCGCCAACCGGCTCCGTTCTTTGGTGGCCCCTTCGCGCCACCTTCTACT
CCTCCCCTAGTCAGGAAGTTCCCCCCCGCCCCGCAGCTCGCGTCGTGCAGGACGTGACAAATGGAAGTAG
CACGTCTCACTAGTCTCGTGCAGATGGACAGCACCGCTGAGCAATGGAAGCGGGTAGGCCTTTGGGGCAG
CGGCCAATAGCAGCTTTGCTCCTTCGCTTTCTGGGCTCAGAG
